>Addgene plasmid #177755 | pAAV9-hSyn-iCyt_F_SnFR_PM | addgene full sequence | sequence record 349856 | Addgene NGS Result
GCGTCCCATTCGCCATTCAGGCTGCGCAACTGTTGGGAAGGGCGATCGGTGCGGGCCTCTTCGCTATTAC
GCCAGCTGCGCGCTCGCTCGCTCACTGAGGCCGCCCGGGCAAAGCCCGGGCGTCGGGCGACCTTTGGTCG
CCCGGCCTCAGTGAGCGAGCGAGCGCGCAGAGAGGGAGTGGCCAACTCCATCACTAGGGGTTCCTTGTAG
TTAATGATTAACCCGCCATGCTACTTATCTACGTAGCCATGCTCTAGGAAGATCTCTGCAGAGGGCCCTG
CGTATGAGTGCAAGTGGGTTTTAGGACCAGGATGAGGCGGGGTGGGGGTGCCTACCTGACGACCGACCCC
GACCCACTGGACAAGCACCCAACCCCCATTCCCCAAATTGCGCATCCCCTATCAGAGAGGGGGAGGGGAA
ACAGGATGCGGCGAGGCGCGTGCGCACTGCCAGCTTCAGCACCGCGGACAGTGCCTTCGCCCCCGCCTGG
CGGCGCGCGCCACCGCCGCCTCAGCACTGAAGGCGCGCTGACGTCACTCGCCGGTCCCCCGCAAACTCCC
CTTCCCGGCCACCTTGGTCGCGTCCGCGCCGCCGCCGGCCCAGCCGGACCGCACCACGCGAGGCGCGAGA
TAGGGGGGCACGGGCGCGACCATCTGCGCTGCGGCGCCGGCGACTCAGCGCTGCCTCAGTCTGCGGTGGG
CAGCGGAGGAGTCGTGTCGTGCCTGAGAGCGCAGTCGAATTCGGCTTGGGGATATCCACCATGGAGACAG
ACACACTCCTGCTATGGGTACTGCTGCTCTGGGTTCCAGGTTCCACTGGTGACAGATCTGCGAACGACAC
CGTAGTTGTGGGCTCGATCATCTTTACAGAAGGGATTATCGTCGCAAACATGGTGGCAGAGATGATTGAG
GCGCATACAGACCTTAAGGTGGTTCGCAAACTGAACCTTGGCGGGAATGGTGTTAACTTTGAAGCCATTA
AACGCGGAGGTGCGAATAATGGTATTGACATTTACGTGGAGTACACTGGGCACGGTCTTGTGGATATTCT
GGGGTTCCCGGAGCCGAACGTCTATATCACCGCCGACAAGCAGAAGAACGGCATCAAGGCGAACTTCAAG
ATCCGCCACAACGTGGAGGACGGCAGCGTGCAGCTCGCCGACCACTACCAGCAGAACACCCCCATCGGCG
ACGGCCCCGTGCTGCTGCCCGACAACCACTACCTGAGCACCCAGTCCGTGCTGAGCAAAGACCCCAACGA
GAAGCGCGATCACATGGTCCTGCTGGAGTTCGTGACCGCCGCCGGGATCACTCTCGGCATGGACGAGCTG
TACAAGGGCGGTACCGGAGGGAGCATGAGCAAGGGCGAGGAGCTGTTCACCGGGGTGGTGCCCATCCTGG
TCGAGCTGGACGGCGACGTAAACGGCCACAAGTTCAGCGTGCGCGGCGAGGGCGAGGGCGATGCCACCAA
CGGCAAGCTGACCCTGAAGTTCATCTGCACCACCGGCAAGCTGCCCGTGCCCTGGCCCACCCTCGTGACC
ACCCTGACCTACGGCGTGCAGTGCTTCAGCCGCTACCCCGACCACATGAAGCAGCACGACTTCTTCAAGT
CCGCCATGCCCGAAGGCTACGTCCAGGAGCGCACCATCAGCTTCAAGGACGACGGCACCTACAAGACCCG
CGCCGAGGTGAAGTTCGAGGGCGACACCCTGGTGAACCGCATCGAGCTGAAGGGCATCGACTTCAAGGAG
GACGGCAACATCCTGGGGCACAAGCTGGAGTACAACTTTCCGCCGCCCGCGACTACTGATCCAGAAGGTG
CATACGAAACCGTGAAGAAGGAGTACAAACGTAAATGGAATATTGTATGGCTCAAACCACTGGGATTCAA
CAATACGTATACGCTTACCGTTAAAGACGAACTGGCGAAACAGTATAACCTTAAAACCTTCAGTGACTTA
GCGAAAATCTCGGATAAGCTGATTCTGGGTGCAACGATGTGGTTTTTAGAAGGGCCCGATGGTTACCCAG
GCCTGCAAAAACTGTACAATTTCAAATTCAAGCACACCAAAAGCATGGACATGGGTATTCGCTATACCGC
CATTGATAATAACGAAGTTCAGGTAATTGATGCCTGGGCCACTGATGGCTTGCTGGTGAGCCACAAATTA
AAAATTCTGGAGGATGATAAAGCGTTCTTCCCGCCGTATTATGCTGCCCCCATCATCCGTCAGGATGTCT
TAGATAAGCATCCTGAACTGAAGGACGTGCTGAACAAACTCGCGAATCAAATTTCACTGGAAGAAATGCA
GAAACTGAATTACAAGGTGGACGGTGAGGGTCAGGACCCAGCGAAAGTAGCTAAGGAGTTTTTGAAAGAG
AAAGGTTTAATTACGCGTGAACAAAAACTCATCTCAGAAGAGGATCTGAATGCTGTGGGCCAGGACACGC
AGGAGGTCATCGTGGTGCCACACTCCTTGCCCTTTAAGGTGGTGGTGATCTCAGCCATCCTGGCCCTGGT
GGTGCTCACCATCATCTCCCTTATCATCCTCATCAAATACTTGCAGAAGAGGCGGGAAAGGCGACGCCAG
GAGAACGCTAACTCCTTTTGCTATGAAAATGAGGTAGCCCTGTAGGCGGCCTATCGATAATCAACCTCTG
GATTACAAAATTTGTGAAAGATTGACTGGTATTCTTAACTATGTTGCTCCTTTTACGCTATGTGGATACG
CTGCTTTAATGCCTTTGTATCATGCTATTGCTTCCCGTATGGCTTTCATTTTCTCCTCCTTGTATAAATC
CTGGTTGCTGTCTCTTTATGAGGAGTTGTGGCCCGTTGTCAGGCAACGTGGCGTGGTGTGCACTGTGTTT
GCTGACGCAACCCCCACTGGTTGGGGCATTGCCACCACCTGTCAGCTCCTTTCCGGGACTTTCGCTTTCC
CCCTCCCTATTGCCACGGCGGAACTCATCGCCGCCTGCCTTGCCCGCTGCTGGACAGGGGCTCGGCTGTT
GGGCACTGACAATTCCGTGGTGTTGTCGGGGAAATCATCGTCCTTTCCTTGGCTGCTCGCCTGTGTTGCC
ACCTGGATTCTGCGCGGGACGTCCTTCTGCTACGTCCCTTCGGCCCTCAATCCAGCGGACCTTCCTTCCC
GCGGCCTGCTGCCGGCTCTGCGGCCTCTTCCGCGTCTTCGCCTTCGCCCTCAGACGAGTCGGATCTCCCT
TTGGGCCGCCTCCCCGCATCGATACCGTCGACCTCGACCCGGGCGGCCGCTTCGAGCAGACATGATAAGA
TACATTGATGAGTTTGGACAAACCACAACTAGAATGCAGTGAAAAAAATGCTTTATTTGTGAAATTTGTG
ATGCTATTGCTTTATTTGTAACCATTATAAGCTGCAATAAACAAGTTAACAACAACAATTGCATTCATTT
TATGTTTCAGGTTCAGGGGGAGATGTGGGAGGTTTTTTAAAGCAAGTAAAACCTCTACAAATGTGGTAAA
ATCGATAAGGATCTTCCTAGAGCATGGCTACGTAGATAAGTAGCATGGCGGGTTAATCATTAACTACAAG
GAACCCCTAGTGATGGAGTTGGCCACTCCCTCTCTGCGCGCTCGCTCGCTCACTGAGGCCGGGCGACCAA
AGGTCGCCCGACGCCCGGGCTTTGCCCGGGCGGCCTCAGTGAGCGAGCGAGCGCGCAGCTGCATTAATGA
ATCGGCCAACGCGCGGGGAGAGGCGGTTTGCGTATTGGGCGCTCTTCCGCTTCCTCGCTCACTGACTCGC
TGCGCTCGGTCGTTCGGCTGCGGCGAGCGGTATCAGCTCACTCAAAGGCGGTAATACGGTTATCCACAGA
ATCAGGGGATAACGCAGGAAAGAACATGTGAGCAAAAGGCCAGCAAAAGGCCAGGAACCGTAAAAAGGCC
GCGTTGCTGGCGTTTTTCCATAGGCTCCGCCCCCCTGACGAGCATCACAAAAATCGACGCTCAAGTCAGA
GGTGGCGAAACCCGACAGGACTATAAAGATACCAGGCGTTTCCCCCTGGAAGCTCCCTCGTGCGCTCTCC
TGTTCCGACCCTGCCGCTTACCGGATACCTGTCCGCCTTTCTCCCTTCGGGAAGCGTGGCGCTTTCTCAT
AGCTCACGCTGTAGGTATCTCAGTTCGGTGTAGGTCGTTCGCTCCAAGCTGGGCTGTGTGCACGAACCCC
CCGTTCAGCCCGACCGCTGCGCCTTATCCGGTAACTATCGTCTTGAGTCCAACCCGGTAAGACACGACTT
ATCGCCACTGGCAGCAGCCACTGGTAACAGGATTAGCAGAGCGAGGTATGTAGGCGGTGCTACAGAGTTC
TTGAAGTGGTGGCCTAACTACGGCTACACTAGAAGAACAGTATTTGGTATCTGCGCTCTGCTGAAGCCAG
TTACCTTCGGAAAAAGAGTTGGTAGCTCTTGATCCGGCAAACAAACCACCGCTGGTAGCGGTGGTTTTTT
TGTTTGCAAGCAGCAGATTACGCGCAGAAAAAAAGGATCTCAAGAAGATCCTTTGATCTTTTCTACGGGG
TCTGACGCTCAGTGGAACGAAAACTCACGTTAAGGGATTTTGGTCATGAGATTATCAAAAAGGATCTTCA
CCTAGATCCTTTTAAATTAAAAATGAAGTTTTAAATCAATCTAAAGTATATATGAGTAAACTTGGTCTGA
CAGTTACCAATGCTTAATCAGTGAGGCACCTATCTCAGCGATCTGTCTATTTCGTTCATCCATAGTTGCC
TGACTCCCCGTCGTGTAGATAACTACGATACGGGAGGGCTTACCATCTGGCCCCAGTGCTGCAATGATAC
CGCGAGACCCACGCTCACCGGCTCCAGATTTATCAGCAATAAACCAGCCAGCCGGAAGGGCCGAGCGCAG
AAGTGGTCCTGCAACTTTATCCGCCTCCATCCAGTCTATTAATTGTTGCCGGGAAGCTAGAGTAAGTAGT
TCGCCAGTTAATAGTTTGCGCAACGTTGTTGCCATTGCTACAGGCATCGTGGTGTCACGCTCGTCGTTTG
GTATGGCTTCATTCAGCTCCGGTTCCCAACGATCAAGGCGAGTTACATGATCCCCCATGTTGTGCAAAAA
AGCGGTTAGCTCCTTCGGTCCTCCGATCGTTGTCAGAAGTAAGTTGGCCGCAGTGTTATCACTCATGGTT
ATGGCAGCACTGCATAATTCTCTTACTGTCATGCCATCCGTAAGATGCTTTTCTGTGACTGGTGAGTACT
CAACCAAGTCATTCTGAGAATAGTGTATGCGGCGACCGAGTTGCTCTTGCCCGGCGTCAATACGGGATAA
TACCGCGCCACATAGCAGAACTTTAAAAGTGCTCATCATTGGAAAACGTTCTTCGGGGCGAAAACTCTCA
AGGATCTTACCGCTGTTGAGATCCAGTTCGATGTAACCCACTCGTGCACCCAACTGATCTTCAGCATCTT
TTACTTTCACCAGCGTTTCTGGGTGAGCAAAAACAGGAAGGCAAAATGCCGCAAAAAAGGGAATAAGGGC
GACACGGAAATGTTGAATACTCATACTCTTCCTTTTTCAATATTATTGAAGCATTTATCAGGGTTATTGT
CTCATGAGCGGATACATATTTGAATGTATTTAGAAAAATAAACAAATAGGGGTTCCGCGCACATTTCCCC
GAAAAGTGCCACCTAAATTGTAAGCGTTAATATTTTGTTAAAATTCGCGTTAAATTTTTGTTAAATCAGC
TCATTTTTTAACCAATAGGCCGAAATCGGCAAAATCCCTTATAAATCAAAAGAATAGACCGAGATAGGGT
[37 nt withheld, positions 5811-5847]
AAAGAACGTGGACTCCAACGTCAAAGG
[49 nt withheld, positions 5875-5923]
T
[91 nt withheld, positions 5925-6015]
G
[120 nt withheld, positions 6017-6136]
Features (pLannotate 1.2.2; 16 found; start..end, strand, type, name):
      9..78      -  CDS            lacZα (fragment): LacZα fragment of β-galactosidase; lacZ fragment
     73..205     -  repeat_region  AAV2 ITR (fragment): inverted terminal repeat of adeno-associated virus serotype 2 inverted
    287..734     +  promoter       hSyn promoter: human synapsin I promoter; confers neuron-specific expression (Kügler et al., 2003)
    761..823     +  sig_peptide    Igκ leader: leader sequence from mouse immunoglobulin κ light chain
   1067..1786    +  CDS            cEGFP: cEGFP is a basic (constitutively fluorescent) green fluorescent protein published in 2008, derived from Aequorea victoria.
   2432..2555    +  CDS            PDGFRβ TM domain (fragment): transmembrane domain from platelet derived growth factor receptor beta
   2649..3237    +  misc_feature   WPRE: woodchuck hepatitis virus posttranscriptional regulatory element
   3238..3257    +  misc_feature   MCS (fragment): pBluescript multiple cloning site
   3286..3407    -  polyA_signal   SV40 poly(A) signal: SV40 polyadenylation signal
   3430..3498    -  CDS            large T antigen (fragment): large T antigen from SV40 (simian virus 40)
   3569..3702    +  repeat_region  AAV2 ITR: inverted terminal repeat of adeno-associated virus serotype 2 inverted
   3696..3752    -  CDS            lacI (fragment): lac repressor; lacI; The lac repressor binds to the lac operator to inhibit transcription in E. coli. This inhibition can be relieved by adding lactose or isopropyl-β-D-thiogalactopyranoside (IPTG).
   3935..4523    -  rep_origin     ori: high-copy-number ColE1/pMB1/pBR322/pUC origin of replication
   4694..5554    -  CDS            AmpR: β-lactamase; bla; confers resistance to ampicillin, carbenicillin, and related antibiotics
   5555..5659    -  promoter       AmpR promoter: bla
   5712..4       -  rep_origin     f1 ori (across the origin) (sequence partly withheld): f1 bacteriophage origin of replication; arrow indicates direction of (+) strand synthesis
