[The description below was written by a language model from this plasmid's Addgene catalogue record and pLannotate feature annotations shown in this document.]
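Description:
pAAV9-hSyn-iCyt_F_SnFR_PM is an AAV transfer plasmid built on the pAAV9-hSyn backbone for neuron-directed expression of a synthetic, genetically encoded fluorescent drug sensor. The expression cassette lies between two AAV2 inverted terminal repeats, the cis elements that allow the intervening DNA to be packaged into recombinant AAV particles when replication and capsid functions are supplied in trans. In bacteria the plasmid is maintained through a ColE1/pUC-type origin and selected with ampicillin via the β-lactamase gene. An f1 origin is also present. The catalogue lists the plasmid as low copy and propagated in a recombination-deficient strain, which is consistent with the usual need to protect the repeat-prone ITRs. Short lacZα, lacI and SV40 large T fragments in the annotation are backbone remnants rather than functional genes.

The human synapsin I promoter drives the roughly 1.8 kb insert, cloned between EcoRI and HindIII sites. The open reading frame begins with a mouse Igκ leader peptide and ends with the PDGFRβ transmembrane domain. Together these route the protein through the secretory pathway and anchor it at the plasma membrane, matching the "PM" suffix in the name. Between them the annotation detects a GFP-derived fluorescent module. The flanking unannotated coding sequence presumably supplies the ligand-binding portion of the sensor, though the feature table does not identify it. A WPRE and an SV40 polyadenylation signal follow to enhance transcript stability and processing.

The construct belongs to the iDrugSnFR family of biosensors for nicotinic agonists, developed for optical measurement of subcellular pharmacokinetics of these drugs. The record does not state which ligand this particular variant detects.
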