Addgene plasmid #177755: pAAV9-hSyn-iCyt_F_SnFR_PM
Purpose: Develop a family of genetically encoded fluorescent biosensors for nicotinic agonists, termed iDrugSnFRs, thus enabling optical subcellular pharmacokinetics for nicotinic agonists
Depositing lab: Henry Lester. Depositing organization: California Institute of Technology. Publication: Fluorescence activation mechanism and imaging of drug permeation with new sensors for smoking-cessation ligands. Nichols AL, Blumenfeld Z, Fan C, Luebbert L, Blom AE, Cohen BN, Marvin JS, Borden PM, Kim CH, Muthusamy AK, Shivange AV, Knox HJ, Campello HR, Wang JH, Dougherty DA, Looger LL, Gallagher T, Rees DC, Lester HA. eLife. 2022 Jan 4;11. pii: 74648. doi: 10.7554/eLife.74648. PubMed 34982029.
Backbone
  Vector backbone: pAAV9-hSyn
  Backbone manufacturer: Penn Vector Core
  Backbone size w/o insert (bp): 5005
  Vector type: AAV
Growth in bacteria
  Bacterial resistance: Ampicillin, 100 μg/mL
  Growth temperature: 30°C
  Growth strain: NEB Stable
  Copy number: Low Copy
Gene/Insert
  Gene/Insert name: pAAV9-hSyn-iCyt_F_SnFR_PM
  Species: Synthetic
  Insert size (bp): 1827
  Promoter: hSyn
  Cloning method: Restriction Enzyme; 5′ cloning site EcoRI (not destroyed); 3′ cloning site HindIII (not destroyed)
  Sequencing primers: 5′ Custom hSyn For seq; 3′ WPRE Reverse
Terms and licenses: Academic/Nonprofit Terms; Industry Terms: Not Available to Industry
Depositor comments: Read the preprint at bioRxiv: https://www.biorxiv.org/content/10.1101/2021.10.04.463082v3.
How to cite: pAAV9-hSyn-iCyt_F_SnFR_PM was a gift from Henry Lester (Addgene plasmid # 177755 ; http://n2t.net/addgene:177755 ; RRID:Addgene_177755)
